Addgene plasmid #135099: pcDNA5FRTTO-codoptUL23-CStHA
Purpose: Codon-optimized HSV-1 UL23 with C-terminal StrepHA tag
Depositing lab: Markus Landthaler. Depositing organization: Max-Delbrueck-Centrum fuer Molekulare Medizin (MDC). Publication: Single-cell RNA-sequencing of herpes simplex virus 1-infected cells connects NRF2 activation to an antiviral program. Wyler E, Franke V, Menegatti J, Kocks C, Boltengagen A, Praktiknjo S, Walch-Ruckheim B, Bosse J, Rajewsky N, Grasser F, Akalin A, Landthaler M. Nat Commun. 2019 Oct 25;10(1):4878. doi: 10.1038/s41467-019-12894-z. PubMed 31653857.
Backbone
  Vector backbone: pcDNA5/FRT/TO/NHASt
  Vector type: Mammalian Expression
  Selectable markers: Hygromycin
Growth in bacteria
  Bacterial resistance: Ampicillin, 100 μg/mL
  Growth temperature: 37°C
  Growth strain: DH5alpha
  Copy number: High Copy
Gene/Insert
  Gene/Insert name: HSV-1 UL23 codon optimized
  Species: Synthetic; Herpes Simplex Virus 1
  Tag / fusion protein: Strep-Strep-HA (C terminal on backbone)
  Cloning method: Restriction Enzyme; 5′ cloning site KpnI (not destroyed); 3′ cloning site NotI (not destroyed)
  Sequencing primers: 5′ CGCAAATGGGCGGTAGGCGTG; 3′ TAGAAGGCACAGTCGAGGCT
Terms and licenses: Academic/Nonprofit Terms; Industry Terms: Not Available to Industry
How to cite: pcDNA5FRTTO-codoptUL23-CStHA was a gift from Markus Landthaler (Addgene plasmid # 135099 ; http://n2t.net/addgene:135099 ; RRID:Addgene_135099)
