[The description below was written by a language model from this plasmid's Addgene catalogue record and pLannotate feature annotations shown in this document.]
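Description:
pcDNA5FRTTO-codoptUL23-CStHA is a 6,369 bp mammalian expression plasmid built on a pcDNA5/FRT/TO-type backbone. It carries a codon-optimized synthetic copy of the herpes simplex virus 1 UL23 gene, which encodes the viral thymidine kinase. The open reading frame was inserted between KpnI and NotI sites, both retained. It is fused at its C terminus to a backbone-encoded tag made of two Strep-tag II units followed by an HA epitope, which allows Strep-Tactin affinity purification and anti-HA detection. Transcription is driven by the human CMV immediate-early enhancer and promoter and terminates at the bovine growth hormone polyadenylation signal. Two short tet operator matches lie immediately downstream of the promoter; the annotation tool labels them as PLtetO-1 and TRE3GV fragments. This is the usual CMV/TetO2 arrangement, in which expression is repressed in cells producing Tet repressor and induced by tetracycline or doxycycline.

Downstream of the expression cassette, an FRT site directly precedes a hygromycin resistance coding sequence and an SV40 poly(A) signal, and no complete promoter is annotated upstream of that gene. In this design, Flp recombinase integrates the plasmid at a genomic FRT site in a suitable host line, and the integration is expected to supply the elements needed for hygromycin resistance. Correct single-copy integrants can therefore be selected, giving isogenic, inducible stable lines. In E. coli the plasmid is maintained at high copy through a ColE1/pUC-type origin and selected with ampicillin through the bla gene. The small f1 ori, ble, lacI and lac promoter matches appear to be backbone remnants. The depositor and sequencing-derived records have the same length and the same features, differing only in the numbering start point. The associated work concerns HSV-1-infected cells, consistent with use for controlled expression and pull-down of tagged UL23.
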