Features (pLannotate 1.2.2; 24 found; start..end, strand, type, name):
     62..114     -  misc_feature   bom (fragment): basis of mobility region from pBR322
    269..648     +  enhancer       CMV enhancer: human cytomegalovirus immediate early enhancer
    649..852     +  promoter       CMV promoter: human cytomegalovirus (CMV) immediate early promoter
    854..873     +  promoter       PLtetO-1 promoter (fragment): modified phage lambda PL promoter with tet operator sites (Lutz and Bujard, 1997)
    875..894     +  promoter       PLtetO-1 promoter (fragment): modified phage lambda PL promoter with tet operator sites (Lutz and Bujard, 1997)
    902..935     +  promoter       TRE3GV promoter (fragment): 3rd-generation Tet-responsive promoter that can be activated by binding of Tet-On® 3G, optimized for retroviral and lentiviral vectors
   1025..2152    +  CDS            TK: KITH_HHV11 - Experimental evidence at protein level: Swiss-Prot protein existence level 1. Catalyzes the transfer of the gamma-phospho group of ATP to thymidine to generate dTMP in the salvage pathway of pyrimidine synthesis. The dTMP serves as a substrate for DNA polymerase during viral DNA replication. Allows the virus to be reactivated and to grow in non-proliferative cells lacking a high concentration of phosphorylated nucleic acid precursors. From Human herpesvirus 1 (strain 17) (HHV-1) (Human herpes simplex virus 1). Used in molecular biology as a selectable marker to identify transfecte
   2183..2202    +  CDS            Strep-Tag II (fragment): peptide that binds Strep-Tactin®, an engineered form of streptavidin
   2243..2265    +  CDS            Strep-Tag II (fragment): peptide that binds Strep-Tactin®, an engineered form of streptavidin
   2300..2325    +  CDS            3xHA (fragment): three tandem HA epitope tags
   2361..2585    +  polyA_signal   bGH poly(A) signal: bovine growth hormone polyadenylation signal
   2589..2610    +  promoter       SV40 promoter (fragment): SV40 enhancer and early promoter
   2631..2864    +  rep_origin     f1 ori (fragment) (sequence partly withheld): f1 bacteriophage origin of replication; arrow indicates direction of (+) strand synthesis
   2869..2916    +  protein_bind   FRT: FLP-mediated recombination occurs in the 8-bp core sequence TCTAGAAA (Turan and Bode, 2011). FLP recombinase from the Saccharomyces cerevisiae 2μ plasmid
   2924..3946    +  CDS            HygR: aminoglycoside phosphotransferase from E. coli; aph(4)-Ia; confers resistance to hygromycin
   3956..4081    +  CDS            ble (fragment): BLE_KLEPN - Experimental evidence at protein level: Swiss-Prot protein existence level 1. Binding protein with a strong affinity to the bleomycin family of antibiotics. Binds to CL990; an antimitotic-antibiotic compound. From Klebsiella pneumoniae.
   4076..4197    +  polyA_signal   SV40 poly(A) signal: SV40 polyadenylation signal
   4270..4286    -  protein_bind   lac operator: The lac repressor binds to the lac operator to inhibit transcription in E. coli. This inhibition can be relieved by adding lactose or isopropyl-β-D-thiogalactopyranoside (IPTG). lac repressor encoded by lacI
   4294..4324    -  promoter       lac promoter: promoter for the E. coli lac operon
   4339..4360    -  protein_bind   CAP binding site: CAP binding activates transcription in the presence of cAMP. E. coli catabolite activator protein
   4373..4465    -  CDS            lacI (fragment): lac repressor; lacI; The lac repressor binds to the lac operator to inhibit transcription in E. coli. This inhibition can be relieved by adding lactose or isopropyl-β-D-thiogalactopyranoside (IPTG).
   4648..5236    -  rep_origin     ori: high-copy-number ColE1/pMB1/pBR322/pUC origin of replication
   5407..6267    -  CDS            AmpR: β-lactamase; bla; confers resistance to ampicillin, carbenicillin, and related antibiotics
   6268..3       -  promoter       AmpR promoter (across the origin): bla
>Addgene plasmid #135099 | pcDNA5FRTTO-codoptUL23-CStHA | addgene full sequence | sequence record 268059 | Addgene NGS Result
GCGCACATTTCCCCGAAAAGTGCCACCTGACGTCGACGGATCGGGAGATCTCCCGATCCCCTATGGTGCA
CTCTCAGTACAATCTGCTCTGATGCCGCATAGTTAAGCCAGTATCTGCTCCCTGCTTGTGTGTTGGAGGT
CGCTGAGTAGTGCGCGAGCAAAATTTAAGCTACAACAAGGCAAGGCTTGACCGACAATTGCATGAAGAAT
CTGCTTAGGGTTAGGCGTTTTGCGCTGCTTCGCGATGTACGGGCCAGATATACGCGTTGACATTGATTAT
TGACTAGTTATTAATAGTAATCAATTACGGGGTCATTAGTTCATAGCCCATATATGGAGTTCCGCGTTAC
ATAACTTACGGTAAATGGCCCGCCTGGCTGACCGCCCAACGACCCCCGCCCATTGACGTCAATAATGACG
TATGTTCCCATAGTAACGCCAATAGGGACTTTCCATTGACGTCAATGGGTGGAGTATTTACGGTAAACTG
CCCACTTGGCAGTACATCAAGTGTATCATATGCCAAGTACGCCCCCTATTGACGTCAATGACGGTAAATG
GCCCGCCTGGCATTATGCCCAGTACATGACCTTATGGGACTTTCCTACTTGGCAGTACATCTACGTATTA
GTCATCGCTATTACCATGGTGATGCGGTTTTGGCAGTACATCAATGGGCGTGGATAGCGGTTTGACTCAC
GGGGATTTCCAAGTCTCCACCCCATTGACGTCAATGGGAGTTTGTTTTGGCACCAAAATCAACGGGACTT
TCCAAAATGTCGTAACAACTCCGCCCCATTGACGCAAATGGGCGGTAGGCGTGTACGGTGGGAGGTCTAT
ATAAGCAGAGCTCTCCCTATCAGTGATAGAGATCTCCCTATCAGTGATAGAGATCGTCGACGAGCTCGTT
TAGTGAACCGTCAGATCGCCTGGAGACGCCATCCACGCTGTTTTGACCTCCATAGAAGACACCGGGACCG
ATCCAGCCTCCGGACTCTAGCGTTTAAACTTAAGCTTGGTACCGATGGCCTCCTACCCTTGTCACCAGCA
CGCCTCCGCCTTCGATCAGGCCGCCAGGAGCAGAGGCCACAACAACAGAAGGACCGCCCTGAGACCCAGG
AGGCAGCAGAAGGCCACAGAGGTGAGACTGGAGCAGAAGATGCCCACCCTGCTGAGGGTGTACATCGACG
GCCCCCACGGCATGGGCAAGACCACCACCACCCAGCTGCTGGTGGCCCTGGGCAGCAGGGACGATATCGT
GTACGTGCCCGAGCCTATGACCTACTGGAGGGTGCTGGGCGCCTCCGAGACAATCGCCAACATCTACACC
ACCCAGCACAGACTGGACCAGGGCGAGATCAGCGCCGGCGATGCCGCTGTGGTCATGACATCCGCCCAGA
TCACAATGGGCATGCCTTACGCCGTGACAGATGCCGTGCTGGCCCCCCACATCGGCGGAGAAGCCGGATC
CTCCCACGCCCCTCCCCCTGCTCTGACCCTGATCTTTGACAGGCACCCTATCGCCGCCCTGCTGTGTTAC
CCCGCCGCCAGATACCTGATGGGCAGCATGACCCCTCAGGCCGTGCTGGCTTTTGTGGCCCTGATCCCTC
CCACACTGCCTGGCACCAATATCGTGCTGGGCGCTCTGCCCGAGGATAGGCACATCGACAGACTGGCCAA
GAGGCAGAGGCCTGGCGAGAGACTGGACCTGGCCATGCTGGCCGCCATCAGAAGGGTGTACGGCCTGCTG
GCCAATACAGTGAGATACCTGCAGGGCGGCGGCTCCTGGAGGGAGGATTGGGGACAGCTGTCCGGCGCCG
CCGTGCCTCCTCAAGGAGCTGAGCCCCAGAGCAACGCCGGCCCTAGACCTCACATCGGCGACACCCTGTT
CACCCTGTTCAGGGCCCCTGAGCTGCTGGCCCCTAACGGCGACCTGTACAATGTGTTTGCCTGGGCCCTG
GACGTGCTGGCCAAGAGACTGAGGCCCATGCACGTGTTCATCCTGGATTACGACCAGAGCCCCGCCGGCT
GTAGGGATGCCCTGCTGCAGCTGACCAGCGGCATGGTGCAGACACACGTGACAACACCCGGCAGCATCCC
TACCATCTGCGATCTGGCCAGGACCTTCGCCAGGGAGATGGGCGAGGCCAACGCGGCCGCTCGAGGGAAC
CTTTTAGCAGAGTGGAGCCACCCGCAGTTCGAGAAAGGTGGAGGTTCCGGAGGTGGATCGGGAGGTGGAT
CGTGGAGCCACCCGCAGTTTGAAAAAGGAACCGAACTAGGTTCCACGATGGCAAGCATGTACCCATACGA
TGTTCCTGACTATGCCTAGGGGCCCGTTTAAACCCGCTGATCAGCCTCGACTGTGCCTTCTAGTTGCCAG
CCATCTGTTGTTTGCCCCTCCCCCGTGCCTTCCTTGACCCTGGAAGGTGCCACTCCCACTGTCCTTTCCT
AATAAAATGAGGAAATTGCATCGCATTGTCTGAGTAGGTGTCATTCTATTCTGGGGGGTGGGGTGGGGCA
GGACAGCAAGGGGGAGGATTGGGAAGACAATAGCAGGCATGCTGGGGATGCGGTGGGCTCTATGGCTTCT
GAGGCGGAAAGAACCAGCTGGGGCTCTAGGGGGTATCCCC
[124 nt withheld, positions 2631-2754]
C
[91 nt withheld, positions 2756-2846]
AGGGTGATGGTTCACGTACCTAGAAGTTCCTATTCCGAAGTTCCTATTCTCTAGAAAGTATAGGAACTTC
CTTGGCCAAAAAGCCTGAACTCACCGCGACGTCTGTCGAGAAGTTTCTGATCGAAAAGTTCGACAGCGTC
TCCGACCTGATGCAGCTCTCGGAGGGCGAAGAATCTCGTGCTTTCAGCTTCGATGTAGGAGGGCGTGGAT
ATGTCCTGCGGGTAAATAGCTGCGCCGATGGTTTCTACAAAGATCGTTATGTTTATCGGCACTTTGCATC
GGCCGCGCTCCCGATTCCGGAAGTGCTTGACATTGGGGAATTCAGCGAGAGCCTGACCTATTGCATCTCC
CGCCGTGCACAGGGTGTCACGTTGCAAGACCTGCCTGAAACCGAACTGCCCGCTGTTCTGCAGCCGGTCG
CGGAGGCCATGGATGCGATCGCTGCGGCCGATCTTAGCCAGACGAGCGGGTTCGGCCCATTCGGACCGCA
AGGAATCGGTCAATACACTACATGGCGTGATTTCATATGCGCGATTGCTGATCCCCATGTGTATCACTGG
CAAACTGTGATGGACGACACCGTCAGTGCGTCCGTCGCGCAGGCTCTCGATGAGCTGATGCTTTGGGCCG
AGGACTGCCCCGAAGTCCGGCACCTCGTGCACGCGGATTTCGGCTCCAACAATGTCCTGACGGACAATGG
CCGCATAACAGCGGTCATTGACTGGAGCGAGGCGATGTTCGGGGATTCCCAATACGAGGTCGCCAACATC
TTCTTCTGGAGGCCGTGGTTGGCTTGTATGGAGCAGCAGACGCGCTACTTCGAGCGGAGGCATCCGGAGC
TTGCAGGATCGCCGCGGCTCCGGGCGTATATGCTCCGCATTGGTCTTGACCAACTCTATCAGAGCTTGGT
TGACGGCAATTTCGATGATGCAGCTTGGGCGCAGGGTCGATGCGACGCAATCGTCCGATCCGGAGCCGGG
ACTGTCGGGCGTACACAAATCGCCCGCAGAAGCGCGGCCGTCTGGACCGATGGCTGTGTAGAAGTACTCG
CCGATAGTGGAAACCGACGCCCCAGCACTCGTCCGAGGGCAAAGGAATAGCACGTACTACGAGATTTCGA
TTCCACCGCCGCCTTCTATGAAAGGTTGGGCTTCGGAATCGTTTTCCGGGACGCCGGCTGGATGATCCTC
CAGCGCGGGGATCTCATGCTGGAGTTCTTCGCCCACCCCAACTTGTTTATTGCAGCTTATAATGGTTACA
AATAAAGCAATAGCATCACAAATTTCACAAATAAAGCATTTTTTTCACTGCATTCTAGTTGTGGTTTGTC
CAAACTCATCAATGTATCTTATCATGTCTGTATACCGTCGACCTCTAGCTAGAGCTTGGCGTAATCATGG
TCATAGCTGTTTCCTGTGTGAAATTGTTATCCGCTCACAATTCCACACAACATACGAGCCGGAAGCATAA
AGTGTAAAGCCTGGGGTGCCTAATGAGTGAGCTAACTCACATTAATTGCGTTGCGCTCACTGCCCGCTTT
CCAGTCGGGAAACCTGTCGTGCCAGCTGCATTAATGAATCGGCCAACGCGCGGGGAGAGGCGGTTTGCGT
ATTGGGCGCTCTTCCGCTTCCTCGCTCACTGACTCGCTGCGCTCGGTCGTTCGGCTGCGGCGAGCGGTAT
CAGCTCACTCAAAGGCGGTAATACGGTTATCCACAGAATCAGGGGATAACGCAGGAAAGAACATGTGAGC
AAAAGGCCAGCAAAAGGCCAGGAACCGTAAAAAGGCCGCGTTGCTGGCGTTTTTCCATAGGCTCCGCCCC
CCTGACGAGCATCACAAAAATCGACGCTCAAGTCAGAGGTGGCGAAACCCGACAGGACTATAAAGATACC
AGGCGTTTCCCCCTGGAAGCTCCCTCGTGCGCTCTCCTGTTCCGACCCTGCCGCTTACCGGATACCTGTC
CGCCTTTCTCCCTTCGGGAAGCGTGGCGCTTTCTCATAGCTCACGCTGTAGGTATCTCAGTTCGGTGTAG
GTCGTTCGCTCCAAGCTGGGCTGTGTGCACGAACCCCCCGTTCAGCCCGACCGCTGCGCCTTATCCGGTA
ACTATCGTCTTGAGTCCAACCCGGTAAGACACGACTTATCGCCACTGGCAGCAGCCACTGGTAACAGGAT
TAGCAGAGCGAGGTATGTAGGCGGTGCTACAGAGTTCTTGAAGTGGTGGCCTAACTACGGCTACACTAGA
AGAACAGTATTTGGTATCTGCGCTCTGCTGAAGCCAGTTACCTTCGGAAAAAGAGTTGGTAGCTCTTGAT
CCGGCAAACAAACCACCGCTGGTAGCGGTGGTTTTTTTGTTTGCAAGCAGCAGATTACGCGCAGAAAAAA
AGGATCTCAAGAAGATCCTTTGATCTTTTCTACGGGGTCTGACGCTCAGTGGAACGAAAACTCACGTTAA
GGGATTTTGGTCATGAGATTATCAAAAAGGATCTTCACCTAGATCCTTTTAAATTAAAAATGAAGTTTTA
AATCAATCTAAAGTATATATGAGTAAACTTGGTCTGACAGTTACCAATGCTTAATCAGTGAGGCACCTAT
CTCAGCGATCTGTCTATTTCGTTCATCCATAGTTGCCTGACTCCCCGTCGTGTAGATAACTACGATACGG
GAGGGCTTACCATCTGGCCCCAGTGCTGCAATGATACCGCGAGACCCACGCTCACCGGCTCCAGATTTAT
CAGCAATAAACCAGCCAGCCGGAAGGGCCGAGCGCAGAAGTGGTCCTGCAACTTTATCCGCCTCCATCCA
GTCTATTAATTGTTGCCGGGAAGCTAGAGTAAGTAGTTCGCCAGTTAATAGTTTGCGCAACGTTGTTGCC
ATTGCTACAGGCATCGTGGTGTCACGCTCGTCGTTTGGTATGGCTTCATTCAGCTCCGGTTCCCAACGAT
CAAGGCGAGTTACATGATCCCCCATGTTGTGCAAAAAAGCGGTTAGCTCCTTCGGTCCTCCGATCGTTGT
CAGAAGTAAGTTGGCCGCAGTGTTATCACTCATGGTTATGGCAGCACTGCATAATTCTCTTACTGTCATG
CCATCCGTAAGATGCTTTTCTGTGACTGGTGAGTACTCAACCAAGTCATTCTGAGAATAGTGTATGCGGC
GACCGAGTTGCTCTTGCCCGGCGTCAATACGGGATAATACCGCGCCACATAGCAGAACTTTAAAAGTGCT
CATCATTGGAAAACGTTCTTCGGGGCGAAAACTCTCAAGGATCTTACCGCTGTTGAGATCCAGTTCGATG
TAACCCACTCGTGCACCCAACTGATCTTCAGCATCTTTTACTTTCACCAGCGTTTCTGGGTGAGCAAAAA
CAGGAAGGCAAAATGCCGCAAAAAAGGGAATAAGGGCGACACGGAAATGTTGAATACTCATACTCTTCCT
TTTTCAATATTATTGAAGCATTTATCAGGGTTATTGTCTCATGAGCGGATACATATTTGAATGTATTTAG
AAAAATAAACAAATAGGGGTTCC
