Features (pLannotate 1.2.2; 24 found; start..end, strand, type, name):
     28..80      -  misc_feature   bom (fragment): basis of mobility region from pBR322
    235..614     +  enhancer       CMV enhancer: human cytomegalovirus immediate early enhancer
    615..818     +  promoter       CMV promoter: human cytomegalovirus (CMV) immediate early promoter
    820..839     +  promoter       PLtetO-1 promoter (fragment): modified phage lambda PL promoter with tet operator sites (Lutz and Bujard, 1997)
    841..860     +  promoter       PLtetO-1 promoter (fragment): modified phage lambda PL promoter with tet operator sites (Lutz and Bujard, 1997)
    868..901     +  promoter       TRE3GV promoter (fragment): 3rd-generation Tet-responsive promoter that can be activated by binding of Tet-On® 3G, optimized for retroviral and lentiviral vectors
    991..2118    +  CDS            TK: KITH_HHV11 - Experimental evidence at protein level: Swiss-Prot protein existence level 1. Catalyzes the transfer of the gamma-phospho group of ATP to thymidine to generate dTMP in the salvage pathway of pyrimidine synthesis. The dTMP serves as a substrate for DNA polymerase during viral DNA replication. Allows the virus to be reactivated and to grow in non-proliferative cells lacking a high concentration of phosphorylated nucleic acid precursors. From Human herpesvirus 1 (strain 17) (HHV-1) (Human herpes simplex virus 1). Used in molecular biology as a selectable marker to identify transfecte
   2149..2168    +  CDS            Strep-Tag II (fragment): peptide that binds Strep-Tactin®, an engineered form of streptavidin
   2209..2231    +  CDS            Strep-Tag II (fragment): peptide that binds Strep-Tactin®, an engineered form of streptavidin
   2266..2291    +  CDS            3xHA (fragment): three tandem HA epitope tags
   2327..2551    +  polyA_signal   bGH poly(A) signal: bovine growth hormone polyadenylation signal
   2555..2576    +  promoter       SV40 promoter (fragment): SV40 enhancer and early promoter
   2597..2830    +  rep_origin     f1 ori (fragment) (sequence partly withheld): f1 bacteriophage origin of replication; arrow indicates direction of (+) strand synthesis
   2835..2882    +  protein_bind   FRT: FLP-mediated recombination occurs in the 8-bp core sequence TCTAGAAA (Turan and Bode, 2011). FLP recombinase from the Saccharomyces cerevisiae 2μ plasmid
   2890..3912    +  CDS            HygR: aminoglycoside phosphotransferase from E. coli; aph(4)-Ia; confers resistance to hygromycin
   3922..4047    +  CDS            ble (fragment): BLE_KLEPN - Experimental evidence at protein level: Swiss-Prot protein existence level 1. Binding protein with a strong affinity to the bleomycin family of antibiotics. Binds to CL990; an antimitotic-antibiotic compound. From Klebsiella pneumoniae.
   4042..4163    +  polyA_signal   SV40 poly(A) signal: SV40 polyadenylation signal
   4236..4252    -  protein_bind   lac operator: The lac repressor binds to the lac operator to inhibit transcription in E. coli. This inhibition can be relieved by adding lactose or isopropyl-β-D-thiogalactopyranoside (IPTG). lac repressor encoded by lacI
   4260..4290    -  promoter       lac promoter: promoter for the E. coli lac operon
   4305..4326    -  protein_bind   CAP binding site: CAP binding activates transcription in the presence of cAMP. E. coli catabolite activator protein
   4339..4431    -  CDS            lacI (fragment): lac repressor; lacI; The lac repressor binds to the lac operator to inhibit transcription in E. coli. This inhibition can be relieved by adding lactose or isopropyl-β-D-thiogalactopyranoside (IPTG).
   4614..5202    -  rep_origin     ori: high-copy-number ColE1/pMB1/pBR322/pUC origin of replication
   5373..6233    -  CDS            AmpR: β-lactamase; bla; confers resistance to ampicillin, carbenicillin, and related antibiotics
   6234..6338    -  promoter       AmpR promoter: bla
>Addgene plasmid #135099 | pcDNA5FRTTO-codoptUL23-CStHA | depositor full sequence | sequence record 269045 | pcDNA5FRTTO-codoptUL23-CStHA sequence 6369 bps
GACGGATCGGGAGATCTCCCGATCCCCTATGGTGCACTCTCAGTACAATCTGCTCTGATGCCGCATAGTT
AAGCCAGTATCTGCTCCCTGCTTGTGTGTTGGAGGTCGCTGAGTAGTGCGCGAGCAAAATTTAAGCTACA
ACAAGGCAAGGCTTGACCGACAATTGCATGAAGAATCTGCTTAGGGTTAGGCGTTTTGCGCTGCTTCGCG
ATGTACGGGCCAGATATACGCGTTGACATTGATTATTGACTAGTTATTAATAGTAATCAATTACGGGGTC
ATTAGTTCATAGCCCATATATGGAGTTCCGCGTTACATAACTTACGGTAAATGGCCCGCCTGGCTGACCG
CCCAACGACCCCCGCCCATTGACGTCAATAATGACGTATGTTCCCATAGTAACGCCAATAGGGACTTTCC
ATTGACGTCAATGGGTGGAGTATTTACGGTAAACTGCCCACTTGGCAGTACATCAAGTGTATCATATGCC
AAGTACGCCCCCTATTGACGTCAATGACGGTAAATGGCCCGCCTGGCATTATGCCCAGTACATGACCTTA
TGGGACTTTCCTACTTGGCAGTACATCTACGTATTAGTCATCGCTATTACCATGGTGATGCGGTTTTGGC
AGTACATCAATGGGCGTGGATAGCGGTTTGACTCACGGGGATTTCCAAGTCTCCACCCCATTGACGTCAA
TGGGAGTTTGTTTTGGCACCAAAATCAACGGGACTTTCCAAAATGTCGTAACAACTCCGCCCCATTGACG
CAAATGGGCGGTAGGCGTGTACGGTGGGAGGTCTATATAAGCAGAGCTCTCCCTATCAGTGATAGAGATC
TCCCTATCAGTGATAGAGATCGTCGACGAGCTCGTTTAGTGAACCGTCAGATCGCCTGGAGACGCCATCC
ACGCTGTTTTGACCTCCATAGAAGACACCGGGACCGATCCAGCCTCCGGACTCTAGCGTTTAAACTTAAG
CTTGGTACCGATGGCCTCCTACCCTTGTCACCAGCACGCCTCCGCCTTCGATCAGGCCGCCAGGAGCAGA
GGCCACAACAACAGAAGGACCGCCCTGAGACCCAGGAGGCAGCAGAAGGCCACAGAGGTGAGACTGGAGC
AGAAGATGCCCACCCTGCTGAGGGTGTACATCGACGGCCCCCACGGCATGGGCAAGACCACCACCACCCA
GCTGCTGGTGGCCCTGGGCAGCAGGGACGATATCGTGTACGTGCCCGAGCCTATGACCTACTGGAGGGTG
CTGGGCGCCTCCGAGACAATCGCCAACATCTACACCACCCAGCACAGACTGGACCAGGGCGAGATCAGCG
CCGGCGATGCCGCTGTGGTCATGACATCCGCCCAGATCACAATGGGCATGCCTTACGCCGTGACAGATGC
CGTGCTGGCCCCCCACATCGGCGGAGAAGCCGGATCCTCCCACGCCCCTCCCCCTGCTCTGACCCTGATC
TTTGACAGGCACCCTATCGCCGCCCTGCTGTGTTACCCCGCCGCCAGATACCTGATGGGCAGCATGACCC
CTCAGGCCGTGCTGGCTTTTGTGGCCCTGATCCCTCCCACACTGCCTGGCACCAATATCGTGCTGGGCGC
TCTGCCCGAGGATAGGCACATCGACAGACTGGCCAAGAGGCAGAGGCCTGGCGAGAGACTGGACCTGGCC
ATGCTGGCCGCCATCAGAAGGGTGTACGGCCTGCTGGCCAATACAGTGAGATACCTGCAGGGCGGCGGCT
CCTGGAGGGAGGATTGGGGACAGCTGTCCGGCGCCGCCGTGCCTCCTCAAGGAGCTGAGCCCCAGAGCAA
CGCCGGCCCTAGACCTCACATCGGCGACACCCTGTTCACCCTGTTCAGGGCCCCTGAGCTGCTGGCCCCT
AACGGCGACCTGTACAATGTGTTTGCCTGGGCCCTGGACGTGCTGGCCAAGAGACTGAGGCCCATGCACG
TGTTCATCCTGGATTACGACCAGAGCCCCGCCGGCTGTAGGGATGCCCTGCTGCAGCTGACCAGCGGCAT
GGTGCAGACACACGTGACAACACCCGGCAGCATCCCTACCATCTGCGATCTGGCCAGGACCTTCGCCAGG
GAGATGGGCGAGGCCAACGCGGCCGCTCGAGGGAACCTTTTAGCAGAGTGGAGCCACCCGCAGTTCGAGA
AAGGTGGAGGTTCCGGAGGTGGATCGGGAGGTGGATCGTGGAGCCACCCGCAGTTTGAAAAAGGAACCGA
ACTAGGTTCTACGATGGCAAGCATGTACCCATACGATGTTCCTGACTATGCCTAGGGGCCCGTTTAAACC
CGCTGATCAGCCTCGACTGTGCCTTCTAGTTGCCAGCCATCTGTTGTTTGCCCCTCCCCCGTGCCTTCCT
TGACCCTGGAAGGTGCCACTCCCACTGTCCTTTCCTAATAAAATGAGGAAATTGCATCGCATTGTCTGAG
TAGGTGTCATTCTATTCTGGGGGGTGGGGTGGGGCAGGACAGCAAGGGGGAGGATTGGGAAGACAATAGC
AGGCATGCTGGGGATGCGGTGGGCTCTATGGCTTCTGAGGCGGAAAGAACCAGCTGGGGCTCTAGGGGGT
ATCCCC
[124 nt withheld, positions 2597-2720]
C
[91 nt withheld, positions 2722-2812]
AGGGTGATGGTTCACGTACCTAGAAGTTCCTATTCCGAAGTTCCTATTCTCTAGAAAGTATAGGAACTTC
CTTGGCCAAAAAGCCTGAACTCACCGCGACGTCTGTCGAGAAGTTTCTGATCGAAAAGTTCGACAGCGTC
TCCGACCTGATGCAGCTCTCGGAGGGCGAAGAATCTCGTGCTTTCAGCTTCGATGTAGGAGGGCGTGGAT
ATGTCCTGCGGGTAAATAGCTGCGCCGATGGTTTCTACAAAGATCGTTATGTTTATCGGCACTTTGCATC
GGCCGCGCTCCCGATTCCGGAAGTGCTTGACATTGGGGAATTCAGCGAGAGCCTGACCTATTGCATCTCC
CGCCGTGCACAGGGTGTCACGTTGCAAGACCTGCCTGAAACCGAACTGCCCGCTGTTCTGCAGCCGGTCG
CGGAGGCCATGGATGCGATCGCTGCGGCCGATCTTAGCCAGACGAGCGGGTTCGGCCCATTCGGACCGCA
AGGAATCGGTCAATACACTACATGGCGTGATTTCATATGCGCGATTGCTGATCCCCATGTGTATCACTGG
CAAACTGTGATGGACGACACCGTCAGTGCGTCCGTCGCGCAGGCTCTCGATGAGCTGATGCTTTGGGCCG
AGGACTGCCCCGAAGTCCGGCACCTCGTGCACGCGGATTTCGGCTCCAACAATGTCCTGACGGACAATGG
CCGCATAACAGCGGTCATTGACTGGAGCGAGGCGATGTTCGGGGATTCCCAATACGAGGTCGCCAACATC
TTCTTCTGGAGGCCGTGGTTGGCTTGTATGGAGCAGCAGACGCGCTACTTCGAGCGGAGGCATCCGGAGC
TTGCAGGATCGCCGCGGCTCCGGGCGTATATGCTCCGCATTGGTCTTGACCAACTCTATCAGAGCTTGGT
TGACGGCAATTTCGATGATGCAGCTTGGGCGCAGGGTCGATGCGACGCAATCGTCCGATCCGGAGCCGGG
ACTGTCGGGCGTACACAAATCGCCCGCAGAAGCGCGGCCGTCTGGACCGATGGCTGTGTAGAAGTACTCG
CCGATAGTGGAAACCGACGCCCCAGCACTCGTCCGAGGGCAAAGGAATAGCACGTACTACGAGATTTCGA
TTCCACCGCCGCCTTCTATGAAAGGTTGGGCTTCGGAATCGTTTTCCGGGACGCCGGCTGGATGATCCTC
CAGCGCGGGGATCTCATGCTGGAGTTCTTCGCCCACCCCAACTTGTTTATTGCAGCTTATAATGGTTACA
AATAAAGCAATAGCATCACAAATTTCACAAATAAAGCATTTTTTTCACTGCATTCTAGTTGTGGTTTGTC
CAAACTCATCAATGTATCTTATCATGTCTGTATACCGTCGACCTCTAGCTAGAGCTTGGCGTAATCATGG
TCATAGCTGTTTCCTGTGTGAAATTGTTATCCGCTCACAATTCCACACAACATACGAGCCGGAAGCATAA
AGTGTAAAGCCTGGGGTGCCTAATGAGTGAGCTAACTCACATTAATTGCGTTGCGCTCACTGCCCGCTTT
CCAGTCGGGAAACCTGTCGTGCCAGCTGCATTAATGAATCGGCCAACGCGCGGGGAGAGGCGGTTTGCGT
ATTGGGCGCTCTTCCGCTTCCTCGCTCACTGACTCGCTGCGCTCGGTCGTTCGGCTGCGGCGAGCGGTAT
CAGCTCACTCAAAGGCGGTAATACGGTTATCCACAGAATCAGGGGATAACGCAGGAAAGAACATGTGAGC
AAAAGGCCAGCAAAAGGCCAGGAACCGTAAAAAGGCCGCGTTGCTGGCGTTTTTCCATAGGCTCCGCCCC
CCTGACGAGCATCACAAAAATCGACGCTCAAGTCAGAGGTGGCGAAACCCGACAGGACTATAAAGATACC
AGGCGTTTCCCCCTGGAAGCTCCCTCGTGCGCTCTCCTGTTCCGACCCTGCCGCTTACCGGATACCTGTC
CGCCTTTCTCCCTTCGGGAAGCGTGGCGCTTTCTCATAGCTCACGCTGTAGGTATCTCAGTTCGGTGTAG
GTCGTTCGCTCCAAGCTGGGCTGTGTGCACGAACCCCCCGTTCAGCCCGACCGCTGCGCCTTATCCGGTA
ACTATCGTCTTGAGTCCAACCCGGTAAGACACGACTTATCGCCACTGGCAGCAGCCACTGGTAACAGGAT
TAGCAGAGCGAGGTATGTAGGCGGTGCTACAGAGTTCTTGAAGTGGTGGCCTAACTACGGCTACACTAGA
AGAACAGTATTTGGTATCTGCGCTCTGCTGAAGCCAGTTACCTTCGGAAAAAGAGTTGGTAGCTCTTGAT
CCGGCAAACAAACCACCGCTGGTAGCGGTGGTTTTTTTGTTTGCAAGCAGCAGATTACGCGCAGAAAAAA
AGGATCTCAAGAAGATCCTTTGATCTTTTCTACGGGGTCTGACGCTCAGTGGAACGAAAACTCACGTTAA
GGGATTTTGGTCATGAGATTATCAAAAAGGATCTTCACCTAGATCCTTTTAAATTAAAAATGAAGTTTTA
AATCAATCTAAAGTATATATGAGTAAACTTGGTCTGACAGTTACCAATGCTTAATCAGTGAGGCACCTAT
CTCAGCGATCTGTCTATTTCGTTCATCCATAGTTGCCTGACTCCCCGTCGTGTAGATAACTACGATACGG
GAGGGCTTACCATCTGGCCCCAGTGCTGCAATGATACCGCGAGACCCACGCTCACCGGCTCCAGATTTAT
CAGCAATAAACCAGCCAGCCGGAAGGGCCGAGCGCAGAAGTGGTCCTGCAACTTTATCCGCCTCCATCCA
GTCTATTAATTGTTGCCGGGAAGCTAGAGTAAGTAGTTCGCCAGTTAATAGTTTGCGCAACGTTGTTGCC
ATTGCTACAGGCATCGTGGTGTCACGCTCGTCGTTTGGTATGGCTTCATTCAGCTCCGGTTCCCAACGAT
CAAGGCGAGTTACATGATCCCCCATGTTGTGCAAAAAAGCGGTTAGCTCCTTCGGTCCTCCGATCGTTGT
CAGAAGTAAGTTGGCCGCAGTGTTATCACTCATGGTTATGGCAGCACTGCATAATTCTCTTACTGTCATG
CCATCCGTAAGATGCTTTTCTGTGACTGGTGAGTACTCAACCAAGTCATTCTGAGAATAGTGTATGCGGC
GACCGAGTTGCTCTTGCCCGGCGTCAATACGGGATAATACCGCGCCACATAGCAGAACTTTAAAAGTGCT
CATCATTGGAAAACGTTCTTCGGGGCGAAAACTCTCAAGGATCTTACCGCTGTTGAGATCCAGTTCGATG
TAACCCACTCGTGCACCCAACTGATCTTCAGCATCTTTTACTTTCACCAGCGTTTCTGGGTGAGCAAAAA
CAGGAAGGCAAAATGCCGCAAAAAAGGGAATAAGGGCGACACGGAAATGTTGAATACTCATACTCTTCCT
TTTTCAATATTATTGAAGCATTTATCAGGGTTATTGTCTCATGAGCGGATACATATTTGAATGTATTTAG
AAAAATAAACAAATAGGGGTTCCGCGCACATTTCCCCGAAAAGTGCCACCTGACGTC
